>Addgene plasmid #63231 | pFusX1-13 | depositor partial sequence | sequence record 104980 | pFusX1_ATA
AGTCTTAAGCGTCTCCCCCTGAACCTGACCCCGGACCAAGTGGTGGCTATCGCCAGCAACATTGGCGGCA
AGCAAGCGCTCGAAACGGTGCAGCGGCTGTTGCCGGTGCTGTGCCAGGACCATGGCCTGACCCCGGACCA
AGTGGTGGCTATCGCCAGCAACGGTGGCGGCAAGCAAGCGCTCGAAACGGTGCAGCGGCTGTTGCCGGTG
CTGTGCCAGGACCATGGCCTGACCCCGGACCAAGTGGTGGCTATCGCCAGCAACATTGGCGGCAAGCAAG
CGCTCGAAACGGTGCAGCGGCTGTTGCCGGTGCTGTGCCAGGACCATGGCCTGACGAGACGTC
