>Addgene plasmid #63231 | pFusX1-13 | depositor partial sequence | sequence record 104981 | FusX1
CGTCTCCCCCTGACCCCGGACCAAGTGGTGGCTATCGAGACCGGCGCCGCTACGGGCGCGTCCCATTCGC
CATTCAGGCTGCGCAACTGTTGGGAAGGGCGATCGGTGCGGGCTCTTCGCTATTACGCCAGCTGGCGAAA
GGGGGATGTGCTGCAAGGCGATTAAGTTGGGAACGCCAGGGTTTTCCCAGTCACGACGTTGTAAAACGAC
GGCCAGTGAGCGCGCGTAATCGACTCACTATAGGGCGAATTGGGTACCGGGCCCCCCCTCGAGGTCCTCC
AGCTTTTGTTCCCTTTAGTGAGGGTTAATTGCGCGCTTGGCGTAATCATGGTCATAGCTGTTTCCTGTGT
GAAATTGTTATCCGCTCACAATTCCACACAACATACGAGCCGGAAGCATAAAGTGTAAAGCCTGGGGTGC
CTAATGAGTGAGCTAACTCACATTAATTGCGTTGCGCTCACTGCCCGCTTTCCACCGGTGGTCTCTGGCG
GCAAGCAAGCGCTCGAAACGGTGCAGCGGCTGTTGCCGGTGCTGTGCCAGGACCATGGCCTGACGAGACG
TCTAGACCAGCCAGGACAGAAATGCCTCGACTTCGCTGCTACCCAAGGTTGCCGGGTGACGCACACCGTG
GAAACGGATGAAGGCACGAACCCAGTGGACATAAGCCTGTTCGGTTCGTAAGCTGTAATGCAAGTAGCGT
ATGCGCTCACGCAACTGGTCCAGAACCTTGACCGAACGCAGCGGTGGTAACGGCGCAGTGGCGGTTTTCA
TGGCTTGTTATGACTGTTTTTTTGGGGTACAGTCTATGCCTCGGGCATCCAAGCAGCAAGCGCGTTACGC
CGTGGGTCGATGTTTGATGTTATGGAGCAGCAACGATGTTACGCAGCAGGGCAGTCGCCCTAAAACAAAG
TTAAACATTATGAGGGAAGCGGTGATCGCCGAAGTATCGACTCAACTATCAGAGGTAGTTGGCGTCATCG
AGCGCCATCTCGAACCGACGTTGCTGGCCGTACATTTGTACGGCTCCGCAGTGGATGGCGGCCTGAAGCC
ACACAGTGATATTGATTTGCTGGTTACGGTGACCGTAAGGCTTGATGAAACAACGCGGCGAGCTTTGATC
AACGACCTTTTGGAAACTTCGGCTTCCCCTGGAGAGAGCGAGATTCTCCGCGCTGTAGAAGTCACCATTG
TTGTGCACGACGACATCATTCCGTGGCGTTATCCAGCTAAGCGCGAACTGCAATTTGGAGAATGGCAGCG
CAATGACATTCTTGCAGGTATCTTCGAGCCAGCCACGATCGACATTGATCTGGCTATCTTGCTGACAAAA
GCAAGAGAACATAGCGTTGCCTTGGTAGGTCCAGCGGCGGAGGAACTCTTTGATCCGGTTCCTGAACAGG
ATCTATTTGAGGCGCTAAATGAAACCTTAACGCTATGGAACTCGCCGCCCGACTGGGCTGGCGATGAGCG
AAATGTAGTGCTTACGTTGTCCCGCATTTGGTACAGCGCAGTAACCGGCAAAATCGCGCCGAAGGATGTC
GCTGCCGACTGGGCAATGGAGCGCCTGCCGGCCCAGTATCAGCCCGTCATACTTGAAGCTAGACAGGCTT
ATCTTGGACAAGAAGAAGATCGCTTGGCCTCGCGCGCAGATCAGTTGGAAGAATTTGTCCACTACGTGAA
AGGCGAGATCACCAAGGTAGTCGGCAAATAACCCTCGAGCCACCCATGACCAAAATCCCTTAACGTGAGT
TACGCGTCGTTCCACTGAGCGTCAGACCCCGTAGAAAAGATCAAAGGATCTTCTTGAGATCCTTTTTTTC
TGCGCGTAATCTGCTGCTTGCAAACAAAAAAACCACCGCTACCAGCGGTGGTTTGTTTGCCGGATCAAGA
GCTACCAACTCTTTTTCCGAAGGTAACTGGCTTCAGCAGAGCGCAGATACCAAATACTGTCCTTCTAGTG
TAGCCGTAGTTAGGCCACCACTTCAAGAACTCTGTAGCACCGCCTACATACCTCGCTCTGCTAATCCTGT
TACCAGTGGCTGCTGCCAGTGGCGATAAGTCGTGTCTTACCGGGTTGGACTCAAGACGATAGTTACCGGA
TAAGGCGCAGCGGTCGGGCTGAACGGGGGGTTCGTGCACACAGCCCAGCTTGGAGCGAACGACCTACACC
GAACTGAGATACCTACAGCGTGAGCATTGAGAAAGCGCCACGCTTCCCGAAGGGAGAAAGGCGGACAGGT
ATCCGGTAAGCGGCAGGGTCGGAACAGGAGAGCGCACGAGGGAGCTTCCAGGGGGAAACGCCTGGTATCT
TTATAGTCCTGTCGGGTTTCGCCACCTCTGACTTGAGCGTCGATTTTTGTGATGCTCGTCAGGGGGGCGG
AGCCTATGGAAAAACGCCAGCAACGCGGCCTTTTTACGGTTCCTGGCCTTTTGCTGGCCTTTTGCTCACA
TGTTCTTTCCTGCGTTATCCCCTGATTCTGTGGATAACCGTATTACCGCCTTTGAGTGAGCTGATACCGC
TCGCCGCAGCCGAACGACCGAGCGCAGCGAGTCAGTGAGCGAGGAAGCGGAAGAGCGCCCAATACGCAAA
CCGCCTCTCCCCGCGCGTTGGCCGATTCATTAATGCAGCTGGCACGACAGGTTTCCCGACTGGAAAGCGG
GCAGTGAGCGCAACGCAATTAATACGCGTACCGCTAGCCAGGAAGAGTTTGTAGAAACGCAAAAAGGCCA
TCCGTCAGGATGGCCTTCTGCTTAGTTTGATGCCTGGCAGTTTATGGCGGGCGTCCTGCCCGCCACCCTC
CGGGCCGTTGCTTCACAACGTTCAAATCCGCTCCCGGCGGATTTGTCCTACTCAGGAGAGCGTTCACCGA
CAAACAACAGATAAAACGAAAGGCCCAGTCTTCCGACTGAGCCTTTCGTTTTATTTGATGCCTGGCAGTT
CCCTACTCTCGCGTTAACGCTAGCATGGATGTTTTCCCAGTCACGACGTTGTAAAACGACGGCCAGTCTT
AAG
