>Addgene plasmid #63231 | pFusX1-13 | addgene partial sequence | sequence record 111183 | pCR8_R1 5'-cgaaccgaacaggcttatgt-3'
CGTCACCCGGCAACCTTGGGTAGCAGCGAAGTCGAGGCATTTCTGTCCTGGCTGGTCTAGACGTCTCGTC
AGGCCATGGTCCTGGCACAGCACCGGCAACAGCCGCTGCACCGTTTCGAGCGCTTGCTTGCCGCCAATGT
TGCTGGCGATAGCCACCACTTGGTCCGGGGTCAGGCCATGGTCCTGGCACAGCACCGGCAACAGCCGCTG
CACCGTTTCGAGCGCTTGCTTGCCGCCACCGTTGCTGGCGATAGCCACCACTTGGTCCGGGGTCAGGCCA
TGGTCCTGGCACAGCACCGGCAACAGCCGCTGCACCGTTTCGAGCGCTTGCTTGCCGCCAATGTTGCTGG
CGATAGCCACCACTTGGTCCGGGGTCAGGTTCAGGGGGAGACGCTTAAGACTGGCCGTCGTTTTACAACG
TCGTGACTGGGAAAACATCCATGCTAGCGTTAACGCGAGAGTAGGGAACTGCCAGGCATCAAATAAAACG
AAAGGCTCAGTCGGAAGACTGGGCCTTTCGTTTTATCTGTTGTTTGTCGGTGAACGCTCTCCTGAGTAGG
ACAAATCCGCCGGGAGCGGATTTGAACGTTGTGAAGCAACGGCCCGGAAGGGTG
