[The description below was written by a language model from this plasmid's Addgene catalogue record.]
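Description:
pFusX1-13 is a bacterial library plasmid from the FusX TALE assembly system, built on the FusX1 backbone (about 3 kb without insert) and catalogued as a TALEN-type vector. It is maintained as a high-copy plasmid in E. coli under spectinomycin selection. The record does not name the origin of replication and no feature table is provided, so the backbone's detailed architecture cannot be described. The listed sequencing primers carry pCR8-style names, which hints at a pCR8-type intermediate vector but does not establish it.

The insert is a synthetic, pre-assembled trimer of TALE repeat modules carrying the repeat-variable diresidues NI, NG and NI, with the alternative name X1_ATA. Under the standard TALE code, NI recognises adenine and NG recognises thymine, so this triplet specifies the bases A-T-A and fills RVD positions 1 to 3 of a TALE DNA-binding array. The trimer was placed in the backbone using BsaI sites that were destroyed during cloning, as is typical of Golden Gate-style construction with type IIS enzymes, which cut outside their recognition sequence and leave defined overhangs.

The plasmid has no expression role of its own, and the record lists no promoter, tag or reporter. It is one member of a set of pre-made triplet plasmids covering the possible three-base combinations at a given position. A user picks the plasmids matching successive parts of a chosen target sequence and combines them in a rapid one-step assembly to produce a full-length custom TALE array, typically for making TALENs for genome editing.
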