Addgene plasmid #63231: pFusX1-13
Purpose: Encodes RVD positions 1-3 in TALEN assembly
Depositing lab: Stephen Ekker. Depositing organization: Mayo Foundation for Medical Education and Research. Publication: FusX: A rapid one-step TALE assembly system for genome science. Ma AC, McNulty MS, Tanya PL, Jarryd CM, Martinez-Galvez G, Argue DP, Lee HB, Urban MD, Bullard CE, Blackburn PR, Man TK, Clark KJ, Ekker SC. Hum Gene Ther. 2016 Jun;27(6):451-63. doi: 10.1089/hum.2015.172 PubMed 26854857.
Backbone
  Vector backbone: FusX1
  Backbone size w/o insert (bp): 3013
  Vector type: TALEN
Growth in bacteria
  Bacterial resistance: Spectinomycin, 50 μg/mL
  Growth temperature: 37°C
  Growth strain: DH5alpha
  Copy number: High Copy
Gene/Insert
  Gene/Insert name: NI NG NI (alt name: X1_ATA)
  Species: Synthetic
  Mutation: none
  Cloning method: Restriction Enzyme; 5′ cloning site BsaI (destroyed during cloning); 3′ cloning site BsaI (destroyed during cloning)
  Sequencing primers: 5′ pCR8_F1; 3′ pCR8_R1
Terms and licenses: Academic/Nonprofit Terms; Industry Terms: Not Available to Industry
How to cite: pFusX1-13 was a gift from Stephen Ekker (Addgene plasmid # 63231 ; http://n2t.net/addgene:63231 ; RRID:Addgene_63231)
